Addgene plasmid #51879: LRP8-bio-His
Purpose: Expresses full-length Low-density lipoprotein receptor-related protein 8 ectodomain in mammalian cells. C-terminal rat Cd4d3+4 tag, biotinylation sequence and His tag.
Depositing lab: Gavin Wright. Depositing organization: Wellcome Sanger Institute. Publication: A human platelet receptor protein microarray identifies FcepsilonR1alpha as an activating PEAR1 ligand. Sun Y, Vandenbriele C, Kauskot A, Verhamme P, Hoylaerts MF, Wright GJ. Mol Cell Proteomics. 2015 Feb 23. pii: mcp.M114.046946. 10.1074/mcp.M114.046946 PubMed 25713122.
Backbone
  Vector backbone: pTT3
  Backbone manufacturer: Yves Durocher, NRC
  Backbone size w/o insert (bp): 6618
  Total vector size (bp): 9110
  Modifications to backbone: Rat CD4 d3+4, enzymatic biotinylation sequence, linker and His tag (CD4d3+4-BioLHis).
  Vector type: Mammalian Expression
Growth in bacteria
  Bacterial resistance: Ampicillin, 100 μg/mL
  Growth temperature: 37°C
  Growth strain: Top10
  Copy number: High Copy
Gene/Insert
  Gene/Insert name: LRP8 (alt name: Low-density lipoprotein receptor-related protein 8)
  Species: H. sapiens (human)
  Insert size (bp): 2492
  Entrez Gene: LRP8 (a.k.a. APOER2, HSZ75190, LRP-8, MCI1)
  Promoter: CMV
  Tag / fusion protein: rat CD4 d3+4 (C terminal on backbone); enzymatic biotinylation sequence (C terminal on backbone); His tag (C terminal on backbone)
  Cloning method: Restriction Enzyme; 5′ cloning site NotI (not destroyed); 3′ cloning site AscI (not destroyed)
  Sequencing primers: 5′ CMV-fwd
Resource information
  A portion of this plasmid was derived from a plasmid made by: Insert was chemically synthesised.
Terms and licenses: Academic/Nonprofit Terms; Industry Terms: Not Available to Industry
Depositor comments: Article ref 65
How to cite: LRP8-bio-His was a gift from Gavin Wright (Addgene plasmid # 51879 ; http://n2t.net/addgene:51879 ; RRID:Addgene_51879)
