[The description below was written by a language model from this plasmid's Addgene catalogue record and pLannotate feature annotations shown in this document.]
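Description:
LRP8-bio-His is a mammalian expression plasmid built on the pTT3 backbone for producing the soluble extracellular domain of human LRP8 (low-density lipoprotein receptor-related protein 8, also called APOER2), a cell-surface receptor for Reelin and apoE-containing ligands. The chemically synthesised ectodomain insert sits between retained NotI and AscI sites, in frame with a backbone-encoded C-terminal cassette made of rat CD4 domains 3 and 4, an enzymatic biotinylation sequence, a linker and a His tag. In the annotated 9,110 bp sequence the LRP8 coding region runs directly into the rat Cd4 fragment, which spans the numbering origin of the circular map. The short biotinylation and His elements were not picked up as separate features by the annotation.

Expression is driven by the CMV enhancer and promoter, followed by adenovirus-derived leader and splice sequences and a chimeric intron fragment, which generally improve transcript processing. A rabbit β-globin polyadenylation signal terminates the transcript. A fragment resembling a mouse immunoglobulin heavy chain signal sequence is annotated just upstream of LRP8, though the record does not say whether it or the native leader directs secretion. An Epstein-Barr virus oriP fragment allows episomal maintenance in cells that express EBNA1, a typical arrangement for high-yield transient expression. In bacteria the plasmid is maintained through a high-copy ColE1/pUC-type origin and ampicillin resistance; the lac and other small fragments are vector remnants.

The tag design gives a secreted protein that can be purified through the His tag, and once biotinylated it can be captured on streptavidin surfaces, with the CD4 domains acting as a common spacer and antibody epitope. The associated publication used such ectodomains in a human platelet receptor protein microarray to screen for extracellular receptor–ligand interactions.
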