Features (pLannotate 1.2.2; 19 found; start..end, strand, type, name):
    713..768     +  polyA_signal   β-globin poly(A) signal: rabbit β-globin polyadenylation signal (Gil and Proudfoot, 1987)
   1282..2963    -  rep_origin     oriP (fragment): Epstein-Barr virus oriP replication origin (Yates et al., 2000)
   3090..3194    +  promoter       AmpR promoter: bla
   3195..4055    +  CDS            AmpR: β-lactamase; bla; confers resistance to ampicillin, carbenicillin, and related antibiotics
   4226..4814    +  rep_origin     ori: high-copy-number ColE1/pMB1/pBR322/pUC origin of replication
   4997..5089    +  CDS            lacI (fragment): lac repressor; lacI; The lac repressor binds to the lac operator to inhibit transcription in E. coli. This inhibition can be relieved by adding lactose or isopropyl-β-D-thiogalactopyranoside (IPTG).
   5102..5123    +  protein_bind   CAP binding site: CAP binding activates transcription in the presence of cAMP. E. coli catabolite activator protein
   5138..5168    +  promoter       lac promoter: promoter for the E. coli lac operon
   5176..5192    +  protein_bind   lac operator: The lac repressor binds to the lac operator to inhibit transcription in E. coli. This inhibition can be relieved by adding lactose or isopropyl-β-D-thiogalactopyranoside (IPTG). lac repressor encoded by lacI
   5262..5278    +  promoter       tet promoter (fragment): E. coli promoter for tetracycline efflux protein gene
   5288..5313    -  CDS            bla(M) (fragment): β-lactamase lacking the signal sequence; bla(M); allows cytosolic expression of β-lactamase
   5487..5866    +  enhancer       CMV enhancer: human cytomegalovirus immediate early enhancer
   5868..6067    +  promoter       CMV promoter: human cytomegalovirus (CMV) immediate early promoter
   6135..6173    +  misc_feature   Ad SA (fragment): adenovirus major late transcript splice acceptor (Friedrich and Soriano, 1991)
   6206..6415    -  CDS            PTP (fragment): TERM_ADE02 - Experimental evidence at protein level: Swiss-Prot protein existence level 1. Protein covalently bound to the viral DNA that acts as a primer for viral genomic replication by DNA strand displacement. Assembles on the viral origin of replication in an initiation complex with viral polymerase, DBP, host NFIA and host POU2F1/OCT1. During initiation, the polymerase covalently couples the first dCTP with Ser- 580 of pTP. The terminal protein stimulates the template activity over 20 fold compared to protein-free templates. Neo-synthesized viral genomes are linked to two preterminal prot
   6446..6535    +  intron         chimeric intron (fragment): chimera between introns from adenovirus and immunoglobulin heavy chain genes
   6554..6600    +  CDS            IgH signal sequence (fragment): signal sequence from the mouse immunoglobulin heavy chain variable region
   6631..9108    +  CDS            LRP8 (fragment): LRP8_HUMAN - Also known as APOER2. Experimental evidence at protein level: Swiss-Prot protein existence level 1. Cell surface receptor for Reelin (RELN) and apolipoprotein E (apoE)-containing ligands. LRP8 participates in transmitting the extracellular Reelin signal to intracellular signaling processes, by binding to DAB1 on its cytoplasmic tail. Reelin acts via both the VLDL receptor (VLDLR) and LRP8 to regulate DAB1 tyrosine phosphorylation and microtubule function in neurons. LRP8 has higher affinity for Reelin than VLDLR. LRP8 is thus a key component of the Reelin pathway which governs neu
   9043..553     +  CDS            Cd4 (fragment) (across the origin): CD4_RAT - Experimental evidence at protein level: Swiss-Prot protein existence level 1. Integral membrane glycoprotein that plays an essential role in the immune response and serves multiple functions in responses against both external and internal offenses. In T-cells, functions primarily as a coreceptor for MHC class II molecule:peptide complex. The antigens presented by class II peptides are derived from extracellular proteins while class I peptides are derived from cytosolic proteins. Interacts simultaneously with the T-cell receptor (TCR) and the MHC class II presented by antigen presenti
>Addgene plasmid #51879 | LRP8-bio-His | depositor full sequence | sequence record 79841 | LRP8-bio-His sequence 9110 bps
GTCGACCTCCATCACGGCCTATAAGAGTGAGGGGGAGTCAGCGGAGTTCTCCTTCCCACTCAACCTTGGA
GAGGAAAGCCTGCAGGGAGAGTTGAGATGGAAGGCAGAGAAGGCTCCTTCTTCCCAGTCCTGGATCACCT
TCTCCCTAAAGAACCAAAAGGTGTCTGTGCAGAAGTCTACTAGCAACCCCAAGTTCCAGCTGTCCGAAAC
GCTCCCACTCACCCTTCAGATACCCCAGGTCTCCCTTCAGTTTGCTGGTTCTGGCAACCTGACCCTGACT
CTGGACAGAGGGATACTGTATCAGGAAGTGAACCTGGTGGTGATGAAAGTGACTCAGCCCGACAGCAACA
CTTTGACCTGTGAGGTGATGGGACCCACCTCACCCAAGATGAGACTGATCTTGAAGCAGGAGAATCAGGA
GGCCAGGGTCTCCAGGCAGGAGAAAGTGATTCAAGTGCAGGCCCCTGAAGCAGGGGTGTGGCAATGTCTA
CTGAGTGAAGGTGAAGAGGTCAAGATGGACTCCAAGATCCAGGTTTTATCCAAAGGGTTGAATTCCGGCA
GCCTGCACCACATCCTGGACGCCCAGAAGATGCTGTGGAACCACAGGGACAGGAACCTGCCTCCTCTGGC
CCCTCTGGGCCCCCACCACCATCACCACCATTGAGTCTAGACACGTGATTAATTAAGGATCCCCCGACCT
CGACCTCTGGCTAATAAAGGAAATTTATTTTCATTGCAATAGTGTGTTGGAATTTTTTGTGTCTCTCACT
CGGAAGGACATATGGGAGGGCAAATCATTTGGTCGAGATCCCTCGGAGATCTCTAGCTAGAGGATCGATC
CCCGCCCCGGACGAACTAAACCTGACTACGACATCTCTGCCCCTTCTTCGCGGGGCAGTGCATGTAATCC
CTTCAGTTGGTTGGTACAACTTGCCAACTGGGCCCTGTTCCACATGTGACACGGGGGGGGACCAAACACA
AAGGGGTTCTCTGACTGTAGTTGACATCCTTATAAATGGATGTGCACATTTGCCAACACTGAGTGGCTTT
CATCCTGGAGCAGACTTTGCAGTCTGTGGACTGCAACACAACATTGCCTTTATGTGTAACTCTTGGCTGA
AGCTCTTACACCAATGCTGGGGGACATGTACCTCCCAGGGGCCCAGGAAGACTACGGGAGGCTACACCAA
CGTCAATCAGAGGGGCCTGTGTAGCTACCGATAAGCGGACCCTCAAGAGGGCATTAGCAATAGTGTTTAT
AAGGCCCCCTTGTTAACCCTAAACGGGTAGCATATGCTTCCCGGGTAGTAGTATATACTATCCAGACTAA
CCCTAATTCAATAGCATATGTTACCCAACGGGAAGCATATGCTATCGAATTAGGGTTAGTAAAAGGGTCC
TAAGGAACAGCGATATCTCCCACCCCATGAGCTGTCACGGTTTTATTTACATGGGGTCAGGATTCCACGA
GGGTAGTGAACCATTTTAGTCACAAGGGCAGTGGCTGAAGATCAAGGAGCGGGCAGTGAACTCTCCTGAA
TCTTCGCCTGCTTCTTCATTCTCCTTCGTTTAGCTAATAGAATAACTGCTGAGTTGTGAACAGTAAGGTG
TATGTGAGGTGCTCGAAAACAAGGTTTCAGGTGACGCCCCCAGAATAAAATTTGGACGGGGGGTTCAGTG
GTGGCATTGTGCTATGACACCAATATAACCCTCACAAACCCCTTGGGCAATAAATACTAGTGTAGGAATG
AAACATTCTGAATATCTTTAACAATAGAAATCCATGGGGTGGGGACAAGCCGTAAAGACTGGATGTCCAT
CTCACACGAATTTATGGCTATGGGCAACACATAATCCTAGTGCAATATGATACTGGGGTTATTAAGATGT
GTCCCAGGCAGGGACCAAGACAGGTGAACCATGTTGTTACACTCTATTTGTAACAAGGGGAAAGAGAGTG
GACGCCGACAGCAGCGGACTCCACTGGTTGTCTCTAACACCCCCGAAAATTAAACGGGGCTCCACGCCAA
TGGGGCCCATAAACAAAGACAAGTGGCCACTCTTTTTTTTGAAATTGTGGAGTGGGGGCACGCGTCAGCC
CCCACACGCCGCCCTGCGGTTTTGGACTGTAAAATAAGGGTGTAATAACTTGGCTGATTGTAACCCCGCT
AACCACTGCGGTCAAACCACTTGCCCACAAAACCACTAATGGCACCCCGGGGAATACCTGCATAAGTAGG
TGGGCGGGCCAAGATAGGGGCGCGATTGCTGCGATCTGGAGGACAAATTACACACACTTGCGCCTGAGCG
CCAAGCACAGGGTTGTTGGTCCTCATATTCACGAGGTCGCTGAGAGCACGGTGGGCTAATGTTGCCATGG
GTAGCATATACTACCCAAATATCTGGATAGCATATGCTATCCTAATCTATATCTGGGTAGCATAGGCTAT
CCTAATCTATATCTGGGTAGCATATGCTATCCTAATCTATATCTGGGTAGTATATGCTATCCTAATTTAT
ATCTGGGTAGCATAGGCTATCCTAATCTATATCTGGGTAGCATATGCTATCCTAATCTATATCTGGGTAG
TATATGCTATCCTAATCTGTATCCGGGTAGCATATGCTATCCTAATAGAGATTAGGGTAGTATATGCTAT
CCTAATTTATATCTGGGTAGCATATACTACCCAAATATCTGGATAGCATATGCTATCCTAATCTATATCT
GGGTAGCATATGCTATCCTAATCTATATCTGGGTAGCATAGGCTATCCTAATCTATATCTGGGTAGCATA
TGCTATCCTAATCTATATCTGGGTAGTATATGCTATCCTAATTTATATCTGGGTAGCATAGGCTATCCTA
ATCTATATCTGGGTAGCATATGCTATCCTAATCTATATCTGGGTAGTATATGCTATCCTAATCTGTATCC
GGGTAGCATATGCTATCCTCATGATAAGCTGTCAAACATGAGAATTTTCTTGAAGACGAAAGGGCCTCGT
GATACGCCTATTTTTATAGGTTAATGTCATGATAATAATGGTTTCTTAGACGTCAGGTGGCACTTTTCGG
GGAAATGTGCGCGGAACCCCTATTTGTTTATTTTTCTAAATACATTCAAATATGTATCCGCTCATGAGAC
AATAACCCTGATAAATGCTTCAATAATATTGAAAAAGGAAGAGTATGAGTATTCAACATTTCCGTGTCGC
CCTTATTCCCTTTTTTGCGGCATTTTGCCTTCCTGTTTTTGCTCACCCAGAAACGCTGGTGAAAGTAAAA
GATGCTGAAGATCAGTTGGGTGCACGAGTGGGTTACATCGAACTGGATCTCAACAGCGGTAAGATCCTTG
AGAGTTTTCGCCCCGAAGAACGTTTTCCAATGATGAGCACTTTTAAAGTTCTGCTATGTGGCGCGGTATT
ATCCCGTGTTGACGCCGGGCAAGAGCAACTCGGTCGCCGCATACACTATTCTCAGAATGACTTGGTTGAG
TACTCACCAGTCACAGAAAAGCATCTTACGGATGGCATGACAGTAAGAGAATTATGCAGTGCTGCCATAA
CCATGAGTGATAACACTGCGGCCAACTTACTTCTGACAACGATCGGAGGACCGAAGGAGCTAACCGCTTT
TTTGCACAACATGGGGGATCATGTAACTCGCCTTGATCGTTGGGAACCGGAGCTGAATGAAGCCATACCA
AACGACGAGCGTGACACCACGATGCCTGCAGCAATGGCAACAACGTTGCGCAAACTATTAACTGGCGAAC
TACTTACTCTAGCTTCCCGGCAACAATTAATAGACTGGATGGAGGCGGATAAAGTTGCAGGACCACTTCT
GCGCTCGGCCCTTCCGGCTGGCTGGTTTATTGCTGATAAATCTGGAGCCGGTGAGCGTGGGTCTCGCGGT
ATCATTGCAGCACTGGGGCCAGATGGTAAGCCCTCCCGTATCGTAGTTATCTACACGACGGGGAGTCAGG
CAACTATGGATGAACGAAATAGACAGATCGCTGAGATAGGTGCCTCACTGATTAAGCATTGGTAACTGTC
AGACCAAGTTTACTCATATATACTTTAGATTGATTTAAAACTTCATTTTTAATTTAAAAGGATCTAGGTG
AAGATCCTTTTTGATAATCTCATGACCAAAATCCCTTAACGTGAGTTTTCGTTCCACTGAGCGTCAGACC
CCGTAGAAAAGATCAAAGGATCTTCTTGAGATCCTTTTTTTCTGCGCGTAATCTGCTGCTTGCAAACAAA
AAAACCACCGCTACCAGCGGTGGTTTGTTTGCCGGATCAAGAGCTACCAACTCTTTTTCCGAAGGTAACT
GGCTTCAGCAGAGCGCAGATACCAAATACTGTTCTTCTAGTGTAGCCGTAGTTAGGCCACCACTTCAAGA
ACTCTGTAGCACCGCCTACATACCTCGCTCTGCTAATCCTGTTACCAGTGGCTGCTGCCAGTGGCGATAA
GTCGTGTCTTACCGGGTTGGACTCAAGACGATAGTTACCGGATAAGGCGCAGCGGTCGGGCTGAACGGGG
GGTTCGTGCACACAGCCCAGCTTGGAGCGAACGACCTACACCGAACTGAGATACCTACAGCGTGAGCTAT
GAGAAAGCGCCACGCTTCCCGAAGGGAGAAAGGCGGACAGGTATCCGGTAAGCGGCAGGGTCGGAACAGG
AGAGCGCACGAGGGAGCTTCCAGGGGGAAACGCCTGGTATCTTTATAGTCCTGTCGGGTTTCGCCACCTC
TGACTTGAGCGTCGATTTTTGTGATGCTCGTCAGGGGGGCGGAGCCTATGGAAAAACGCCAGCAACGCGG
CCTTTTTACGGTTCCTGGCCTTTTGCTGGCCTTTTGCTCACATGTTCTTTCCTGCGTTATCCCCTGATTC
TGTGGATAACCGTATTACCGCCTTTGAGTGAGCTGATACCGCTCGCCGCAGCCGAACGACCGAGCGCAGC
GAGTCAGTGAGCGAGGAAGCGGAAGAGCGCCCAATACGCAAACCGCCTCTCCCCGCGCGTTGGCCGATTC
ATTAATGCAGCTGGCACGACAGGTTTCCCGACTGGAAAGCGGGCAGTGAGCGCAACGCAATTAATGTGAG
TTAGCTCACTCATTAGGCACCCCAGGCTTTACACTTTATGCTTCCGGCTCGTATGTTGTGTGGAATTGTG
AGCGGATAACAATTTCACACAGGAAACAGCTATGACCATGATTACGCCAAGCTCTAGCTAGAGGTCGACC
AATTCTCATGTTTGACAGCTTATCATCGCAGATCCGGGCAACGTTGTTGCCATTGCTGCAGGCGCAGAAC
TGGTAGGTATGGAAGATCTATACATTGAATCAATATTGGCAATTAGCCATATTAGTCATTGGTTATATAG
CATAAATCAATATTGGCTATTGGCCATTGCATACGTTGTATCTATATCATAATATGTACATTTATATTGG
CTCATGTCCAATATGACCGCCATGTTGACATTGATTATTGACTAGTTATTAATAGTAATCAATTACGGGG
TCATTAGTTCATAGCCCATATATGGAGTTCCGCGTTACATAACTTACGGTAAATGGCCCGCCTGGCTGAC
CGCCCAACGACCCCCGCCCATTGACGTCAATAATGACGTATGTTCCCATAGTAACGCCAATAGGGACTTT
CCATTGACGTCAATGGGTGGAGTATTTACGGTAAACTGCCCACTTGGCAGTACATCAAGTGTATCATATG
CCAAGTCCGCCCCCTATTGACGTCAATGACGGTAAATGGCCCGCCTGGCATTATGCCCAGTACATGACCT
TACGGGACTTTCCTACTTGGCAGTACATCTACGTATTAGTCATCGCTATTACCATGGTGATGCGGTTTTG
GCAGTACACCAATGGGCGTGGATAGCGGTTTGACTCACGGGGATTTCCAAGTCTCCACCCCATTGACGTC
AATGGGAGTTTGTTTTGGCACCAAAATCAACGGGACTTTCCAAAATGTCGTAATAACCCCGCCCCGTTGA
CGCAAATGGGCGGTAGGCGTGTACGGTGGGAGGTCTATATAAGCAGAGCTCGTTTAGTGAACCGTCAGAT
CCTCACTCTCTTCCGCATCGCTGTCTGCGAGGGCCAGCTGTTGGGCTCGCGGTTGAGGACAAACTCTTCG
CGGTCTTTCCAGTACTCTTGGATCGGAAACCCGTCGGCCTCCGAACGGTACTCCGCCACCGAGGGACCTG
AGCGAGTCCGCATCGACCGGATCGGAAAACCTCTCGAGAAAGGCGTCTAACCAGTCACAGTCGCAAGGTA
GGCTGAGCACCGTGGCGGGCGGCAGCGGGTGGCGGTCGGGGTTGTTTCTGGCGGAGGTGCTGCTGATGAT
GTAATTAAAGTAGGCGGTCTTGAGACGGCGGATGGTCGAGGTGAGGTGTGGCAGGCTTGAGATCCAGCTG
TTGGGGTGAGTACTCCCTCTCAAAAGCGGGCATTACTTCTGCGCTAAGATTGTCAGTTTCCAAAAACGAG
GAGGATTTGATATTCACCTGGCCCGATCTGGCCATACACTTGAGTGACAATGACATCCACTTTGCCTTTC
TCTCCACAGGTGTCCACTCCCAGGTCCAAGTTTAAACTGCGGCCGCCACCATGGGACTGCCTGAGCCTGG
CCCTCTGAGACTGCTGGCCCTGCTGCTGCTCCTGCTCCTCCTGCTGCTCCTCAGACTGCAGCATCTCGCC
GCTGCCGCAGCTGATCCTCTGCTGGGAGGACAGGGCCCTGCCAAGGACTGCGAGAAGGACCAGTTCCAGT
GCCGGAACGAGAGATGCATCCCCAGCGTGTGGAGATGCGACGAGGACGACGACTGCCTGGACCACAGCGA
CGAGGATGACTGCCCCAAGAAAACCTGTGCCGACAGCGACTTCACCTGTGACAACGGCCACTGCATCCAC
GAGCGGTGGAAGTGCGACGGCGAGGAAGAGTGCCCCGACGGCTCTGATGAGAGCGAGGCCACCTGTACCA
AACAGGTCTGCCCTGCCGAGAAGCTGTCCTGTGGCCCCACCTCCCACAAATGCGTGCCCGCCAGCTGGCG
CTGTGACGGCGAGAAGGATTGCGAGGGCGGAGCCGATGAAGCCGGCTGTGCCACCCTGTGCGCCCCTCAC
GAGTTCCAGTGTGGCAACAGATCCTGCCTGGCCGCCGTGTTCGTGTGTGATGGCGACGACGATTGCGGCG
ACGGCAGCGACGAAAGAGGATGCGCCGACCCTGCCTGCGGCCCTCGGGAGTTTAGGTGTGGCGGAGATGG
CGGCGGAGCCTGCATCCCTGAGAGATGGGTCTGCGACCGGCAGTTCGACTGCGAGGACAGATCCGATGAG
GCCGCCGAGCTGTGTGGTAGACCTGGCCCTGGCGCCACATCTGCCCCTGCCGCCTGTGCCACAGCCAGCC
AGTTCGCCTGCAGATCCGGCGAGTGTGTGCACCTGGGGTGGCGCTGCGACGGGGACAGAGACTGCAAGGA
TAAGAGCGACGAAGCCGACTGTCCCCTGGGCACCTGTCGGGGCGACGAGTTTCAGTGCGGGGACGGCACC
TGTGTGCTGGCCATCAAGCACTGCAACCAGGAACAGGACTGCCCAGACGGATCTGACGAGGCCGGATGCC
TGCAGGGCCTGAACGAGTGCCTGCACAACAACGGCGGCTGCTCCCACATCTGCACCGACCTGAAGATCGG
CTTCGAGTGCACCTGTCCTGCCGGCTTCCAGCTGCTGGACCAGAAAACATGCGGCGACATCGACGAGTGC
AAGGACCCCGACGCCTGCAGCCAGATCTGCGTGAACTACAAGGGCTACTTCAAGTGCGAGTGCTACCCCG
GCTACGAGATGGATCTGCTGACCAAGAACTGCAAGGCCGCAGCCGGCAAGAGCCCCAGCCTGATCTTCAC
CAACCGGCACGAAGTGCGGCGGATCGACCTGGTCAAGCGGAACTACTCTCGGCTGATCCCCATGCTGAAG
AACGTGGTGGCCCTGGATGTGGAGGTGGCCACCAACCGGATCTATTGGTGCGACCTGAGCTACCGGAAGA
TCTACAGCGCCTACATGGACAAGGCCAGCGACCCCAAAGAACAGGAAGTGCTGATCGACGAGCAGCTGCA
CAGCCCTGAGGGACTGGCCGTGGACTGGGTGCACAAGCACATCTACTGGACCGACAGCGGCAACAAGACC
ATCAGCGTGGCCACCGTGGACGGCGGCAGAAGAAGAACCCTGTTCAGCCGGAACCTGAGCGAGCCCAGAG
CCATTGCCGTGGACCCCCTGCGGGGCTTCATGTATTGGAGCGACTGGGGCGACCAGGCCAAGATCGAGAA
GTCCGGCCTGAACGGCGTGGACAGACAGACCCTGGTGTCCGACAACATCGAGTGGCCCAACGGCATCACC
CTGGATCTGCTCTCCCAGCGGCTGTACTGGGTGGACAGCAAGCTGCACCAGCTGTCCAGCATCGACTTCA
GCGGCGGCAACAGAAAGACCCTGATCTCCAGCACCGACTTTCTGAGCCACCCCTTCGGCATTGCCGTGTT
CGAGGACAAGGTGTTCTGGACCGACCTGGAAAACGAGGCCATCTTCAGCGCCAACAGACTGAACGGCCTG
GAAATCAGCATCCTGGCCGAGAACCTGAACAACCCCCACGACATCGTGATCTTCCACGAGCTGAAGCAGC
CTAGAGCCCCCGATGCCTGCGAGCTGTCCGTGCAGCCTAATGGCGGCTGCGAGTACCTGTGTCTGCCAGC
CCCCCAGATCAGCAGCCACAGCCCCAAGTACACATGCGCCTGCCCCGATACCATGTGGCTGGGCCCCGAC
ATGAAGAGATGCTACAGAGCCCCCCAGAGCACCAGCACCACCACCCTGGCCTCTACCATGACCAGAACCG
TGCCTGCCACCACCCGAGCCCCTGGCACCACCGTGCACCGGTCCACCTACCAGAACCACAGCACCGAGAC
ACCTAGCCTGACAGCCGCCGTGCCTAGCAGCGTGTCTGTGCCCCGAGCACCCAGCATCAGCCCTAGCACC
CTGAGCCCCGCCACCTCCAACCACTCCCAGCACTACGCCAACGAGGACAGCAAGATGGGCAGCACCGTGA
CCGGCGCGCC
