>Addgene plasmid #51879 | LRP8-bio-His | addgene partial sequence | sequence record 94448 | pMT2-F 5'-TTGCCTTTCTCTCCACAGGT-3'
ACTGCGGCCGCCACCATGGGACTGCCTGAGCCTGGCCCTCTGAGACTGCTGGCCCTGCTGCTGCTCCTGC
TCCTCCTGCTGCTCCTCAGACTGCAGCATCTCGCCGCTGCCGCAGCTGATCCTCTGCTGGGAGGACAGGG
CCCTGCCAAGGACTGCGAGAAGGACCAGTTCCAGTGCCGGAACGAGAGATGCATCCCCAGCGTGTGGAGA
TGCGACGAGGACGACGACTGCCTGGACCACAGCGACGAGGATGACTGCCCCAAGAAAACCTGTGCCGACA
GCGACTTCACCTGTGACAACGGCCACTGCATCCACGAGCGGTGGAAGTGCGACGGCGAGGAAGAGTGCCC
CGACGGCTCTGATGAGAGCGAGGCCACCTGTACCAAACAGGTCTGCCCTGCCGAGAAGCTGTCCTGTGGC
CCCACCTCCCACAAATGCGTGCCCGCCAGCTGGCGCTGTGACGGCGAGAAGGATTGCGAGGGCGGAGCCG
ATGAAGCCGGCTGTGCCACCCTGTGCGCCCCTCACGAGTTCCAGTGTGGCAACAGATCCTGCCTGGCCGC
CGTGTTCGTGTGTGATGGCGACGACGATTGCGGCGACGGCAGCGACGAAAGAGGATGCGCCGACCCTGCC
TGCGGCCCTCGGGAGTTTAGGTGTGGCGGAGATGGCGGCGGAGCCTGCATCCCTGAGAGATGGGTCTGCG
ACCGGCAGTTCGACTGCGAGGACAGATCCGATGAGGCCGCCGAGCTGTGTGGTAGACCTGGCCCTGGCGC
CACATCTGCCCCTGCCGCCTGTGCCACAGCCAGCCAGTTCGCCTGCAGATCCGGCGAGTGTGTGCACCTG
GG
