>Addgene plasmid #51879 | LRP8-bio-His | addgene partial sequence | sequence record 94702 | rb_glob_PA_term-R 5'-CCCATATGTCCTTCCGAGTG-3'
AATAAATTTCCTTTATTAGCCAGAGGTCGAGGTCGGGGGATCCTTAATTAATCACGTGTCTAGACTCAAT
GGTGGTGATGGTGGTGGGGGCCCAGAGGGGCCAGAGGAGGCAGGTTCCTGTCCCTGTGGTTCCACAGCAT
CTTCTGGGCGTCCAGGATGTGGTGCAGGCTGCCGGAATTCAACCCTTTGGATAAAACCTGGATCTTGGAG
TCCATCTTGACCTCTTCACCTTCACTCAGTAGACATTGCCACACCCCTGCTTCAGGGGCCTGCACTTGAA
TCACTTTCTCCTGCCTGGAGACCCTGGCCTCCTGATTCTCCTGCTTCAAGATCAGTCTCATCTTGGGTGA
GGTGGGTCCCATCACCTCACAGGTCAAAGTGTTGCTGTCGGGCTGAGTCACTTTCATCACCACCAGGTTC
ACTTCCTGATACAGTATCCCTCTGTCCAGAGTCAGGGTCAGGTTGCCAGAACCAGCAAACTGAAGGGAGA
CCTGGGGTATCTGAAGGGTGAGTGGGAGCGTTTCGGACAGCTGGAACTTGGGGTTGCTAGTAGACTTCTG
CACAGACACCTTTTGGTTCTTTAGGGAGAAGGTGATCCAGGACTGGGAAGAAGGAGCCTTCTCTGCCTTC
CATCTCAACTCTCCCTGCAGGCTTTCCTCTCCAAGGTTGAGTGGGAAGGAGAACTCCGCTGACTCCCCCT
CACTCTTATAGGCCGTGATGGAGGTCGACGGCGCGCCGGTCACGGTGCTGCCCATCTTGCTGTCCTCGTT
GGCGTAGTGCTGG
